>Addgene plasmid #216443 | pPOM018_P2_pRPL701 | addgene full sequence | sequence record 427388 | Addgene NGS Result
GACCAGACCAATAAAAAACGCCCGGCGGCAACCGAGCGTTCTGAACAAATCCAGATGGAGTTCTGAGGTC
ATTACTGGATCTATCAACAGGAGTCCAAGCGAGCTCGATATCAAATTACGCCCCGCCCTGCCACTCATCG
CAGTACTGTTGTAATTCATTAAGCATTCTGCCGACATGGAAGCCATCACAAACGGCATGATGAACCTGAA
TCGCCAGCGGCATCAGCACCTTGTCGCCTTGCGTATAATATTTGCCCATGGTGAAAACGGGGGCGAAGAA
GTTGTCCATATTGGCCACGTTTAAATCAAAACTGGTGAAACTCACCCAGGGATTGGCTGAAACGAAAAAC
ATATTCTCAATAAACCCTTTAGGGAAATAGGCCAGGTTTTCACCGTAACACGCCACATCTTGCGAATATA
TGTGTAGAAACTGCCGGAAATCGTCGTGGTATTCACTCCAGAGCGATGAAAACGTTTCAGTTTGCTCATG
GAAAACGGTGTAACAAGGGTGAACACTATCCCATATCACCAGCTCACCGTCTTTCATTGCCATACGAAAT
TCCGGATGAGCATTCATCAGGCGGGCAAGAATGTGAATAAAGGCCGGATAAAACTTGTGCTTATTTTTCT
TTACGGTCTTTAAAAAGGCCGTAATATCCAGCTGAACGGTCTGGTTATAGGTACATTGAGCAACTGACTG
AAATGCCTCAAAATGTTCTTTACGATGCCATTGGGATATATCAACGGTGGTATATCCAGTGATTTTTTTC
TCCATTTTAGCTTCCTTAGCTCCTGAAAATCTCGATAACTCAAAAAATACGCCCGGTAGTGATCTTATTT
CATTATGGTGAAAGTTGGAACCTCTTACGTGCCCGATCAATCATGACCAAAATCCCTTAACGTGAGTTTT
CGTTCCACTGAGCGTCAGACCCCGTAGAAAAGATCAAAGGATCTTCTTGAGATCCTTTTTTTCTGCGCGT
AATCTGCTGCTTGCAAACAAAAAAACCACCGCTACCAGCGGTGGTTTGTTTGCCGGATCAAGAGCTACCA
ACTCTTTTTCCGAAGGTAACTGGCTTCAGCAGAGCGCAGATACCAAATACTGTTCTTCTAGTGTAGCCGT
AGTTAGGCCACCACTTCAAGAACTCTGTAGCACCGCCTACATACCTCGCTCTGCTAATCCTGTTACCAGT
GGCTGCTGCCAGTGGCGATAAGTCGTGTCTTACCGGGTTGGACTCAAGACGATAGTTACCGGATAAGGCG
CAGCGGTCGGGCTGAACGGGGGGTTCGTGCACACAGCCCAGCTTGGAGCGAACGACCTACACCGAACTGA
GATACCTACAGCGTGAGCTATGAGAAAGCGCCACGCTTCCCGAAGGGAGAAAGGCGGACAGGTATCCGGT
AAGCGGCAGGGTCGGAACAGGAGAGCGCACGAGGGAGCTTCCAGGGGGAAACGCCTGGTATCTTTATAGT
CCTGTCGGGTTTCGCCACCTCTGACTTGAGCGTCGATTTTTGTGATGCTCGTCAGGGGGGCGGAGCCTAT
GGAAAAACGCCAGCAACGCGGCCTTTTTACGGTTCCTGGCCTTTTGCTGGCCTTTTGCTCACATGTTCTT
TCCTGCGTTATCCCCTGATTCTGTGGATAACCGTAGTCGGTCTCAAACGCAAAGCTCTCCTTATACACCG
ATGACACTCCGTGATCGGACGAAAGAGTGAATTGATGAAGGACATATATCCCTTTCTAATTGGCAAAAAT
GATAGCTTTAAAATAGTCCAATTAAAACTCTGTAATATTATTGTAGACTTAAAGAGCATATGTCAATTCT
TTAAAGGAACACAACTTGCAATTTCATTACACCAACACAGTGGCTCACAGGATACAAGACATGAAGTTCT
AAATATTCAAACAATACAAATATACACAAATATAGTACTACGGAATACTTTTAGAAGAAAATTACAAATC
CATTTTTGACTGTAGATATCCTAAACGAATAACAATTCCAGTGAAATTCCTCCCATGTGACAGAAAAGTA
CCGAAATAAAATTCGAGACACTGGCAGATACGACAGCACACTTAAAGTCTGCGACCACGACGACCACCCT
TTCTACGAGTAGAATCAGTGGGGATGGGAGTAACATCCTCAATACGGCCAATACGCATACCAGCACGGGC
CAAGGCACGAAGGGCAGCTTGAGCACCAGGACCAGGGGTCTTGGTAGCAGTACCACCAGTAGCACGGATC
TTGATGTGAAGAGCAGTGATACCAACTTCCTTGCACTTAGCAGCAGCGTCTTGGGCGGCTAACATAGCAG
CGTAAGGAGAAGACTCATCACGATCAGTCTTGACCTTCATACCACCGGTGACACGAACAATGGTTTCCTT
GCCGGTCAAATCAGTGATGTGAACGAATGTATCATTAAAGGAGGCGAAGATGTGAGCAACGCCGAAAACA
AGCTCACCGGAACGGATTTGAGGGCCAACGTTAGTAGCCATTTTTCGTGGTTAGTTTTTGGTAACTGCGA
TATCTCTTTTGTTTTGGGCTTCTTCCTGTGTAAACTAAAGGAACAGTCACAAATTTGTGTCGAAACTTTT
GTGACTGCTCATGGGAAAAGTTGACCACTAGTCTTTTCTTACCAACTTTACCACCAGACATCCACCATCA
GATCTATGTGA
Features (pLannotate 1.2.2; 5 found; start..end, strand, type, name):
     11..45      -  terminator     lambda t0 terminator: minimal transcription terminator from phage lambda (Scholtissek and Grosse, 1987)
    119..775     -  CDS            cat: CAT_ECOLX - Experimental evidence at protein level: Swiss-Prot protein existence level 1. This enzyme is an effector of chloramphenicol resistance in bacteria. From Escherichia coli. This protein is used as a marker in many commonly used cloning vectors, such as pACYC184.
    776..873     -  promoter       cat promoter: promoter of the E. coli cat gene encoding chloramphenicol acetyltransferase
    957..1545    +  rep_origin     ori: high-copy-number ColE1/pMB1/pBR322/pUC origin of replication
   2075..2491    -  CDS            RPS14: RS14_KLULA - Also known as CRY1. Experimental evidence at protein level: Swiss-Prot protein existence level 1. From Kluyveromyces lactis (strain ATCC 8585 / CBS 2359 / DSM 70799 / NBRC 1267 / NRRL Y-1140 / WM37) (Yeast) (Candida sphaerica).
