[The description below was written by a language model from this plasmid's Addgene catalogue record and pLannotate feature annotations shown in this document.]
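Description:
pPOM018_P2_pRPL701 is a Golden Gate part plasmid from the POMBOX fission yeast cloning toolkit. It stores the promoter of the Schizosaccharomyces pombe rpl701 gene as a type 2 (promoter) part in the YeastToolkit MoClo grammar. The backbone is the pYTK001 entry vector, a small bacterial storage plasmid. The sequenced construct is 2,671 nt in total. The feature table shows a high-copy ColE1/pUC-type origin for propagation in E. coli. It also shows a chloramphenicol acetyltransferase gene driven by its native cat promoter and followed by a lambda t0 terminator, which provides chloramphenicol selection. No yeast replication origin or yeast selectable marker is annotated, as expected for a part-storage vector that is not meant to be maintained in yeast.

The insert is recorded as 1,009 bp of S. pombe sequence, from which any internal BsaI and BsmBI sites were removed. Removing these sites lets the part pass through the Type IIS enzyme assembly steps of MoClo without being cut internally. The promoter itself is not annotated in the automated feature table. Instead, the table flags a reverse-strand region within the insert with similarity to ribosomal protein S14 of Kluyveromyces lactis. This may mean that the cloned upstream region overlaps a neighbouring, divergently oriented ribosomal protein gene in the S. pombe genome, but the record does not confirm this. The part is intended as a constitutive promoter. It would be combined with coding sequence, terminator and vector parts in hierarchical Golden Gate assemblies to build expression cassettes for S. pombe in molecular and synthetic biology applications.
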