Addgene plasmid #216443: pPOM018_P2_pRPL701
Purpose: Constitutive promoter for gene expression in S. pombe. Part type 2 following the YeastToolkit MoClo grammar.
Depositing lab: Tomáš Pluskal. Depositing organization: Institute of Organic Chemistry and Biochemistry, Academy of Sciences of the Czech Republic. Publication: POMBOX: A Fission Yeast Cloning Toolkit for Molecular and Synthetic Biology. Hebra T, Smrckova H, Elkatmis B, Prevorovsky M, Pluskal T. ACS Synth Biol. 2023 Nov 22. doi: 10.1021/acssynbio.3c00529. PubMed 37991801.
Backbone
  Vector backbone: pYTK001
  Vector type: Yeast Expression, Synthetic Biology
Growth in bacteria
  Bacterial resistance: Chloramphenicol, 25 μg/mL
  Growth temperature: 37°C
  Growth strain: DH5alpha
  Copy number: High Copy
Gene/Insert
  Gene/Insert name: Promoter rpl701
  Species: S. pombe (fission yeast)
  Insert size (bp): 1009
  Mutation: Removal of any BsaI // BsmBI restriction site
  Cloning method: Golden Gate
Terms and licenses: Academic/Nonprofit Terms; Industry Terms: Not Available to Industry
How to cite: pPOM018_P2_pRPL701 was a gift from Tomáš Pluskal (Addgene plasmid # 216443 ; http://n2t.net/addgene:216443 ; RRID:Addgene_216443)
